>Addgene plasmid #214661 | pGL4_NFAT-RE-CMV-BC0533-luc2 | addgene full sequence | sequence record 423980 | Addgene NGS Result
GGCCTAACTGGCCGGTACCTGAGCTCGCTAGCCTCGAGGATATCAAACAAGTTTGTACAAAAAAGCAGGC
TCCCAAGTGCAGGTGCCAGAACATTTCTCTGGCCTAACTGGCCGGTACCGGAGGAAAAACTGTTTCATAC
AGAAGGCGTGGAGGAAAAACTGTTTCATACAGAAGGCGTGGAGGAAAAACTGTTTCATACAGAAGGCGTG
CTAGTCCTAACTGGCCGGTACCGGAGGAAAAACTGTTTCATACAGAAGGCGTGGAGGAAAAACTGTTTCA
TACAGAAGGCGTGGAGGAAAAACTGTTTCATACAGAAGGCGTGCTAGCGGGGGGCTACAACTTTTCTATA
CAAAGTTGCGGTACCCGGGTCGAGTAGGCGTGTACGGTGGGAGGCCTATATAAGCAGAGCTCGTTTAGTG
AACCGTCAGATCGCCTGGAGACGCCATCCACGCTGTTTTGACCTCCATAGAAGACACCGGGACCGATCCA
GCCCAACTTTGTATAATAAAGTTGAGCTAGTTGCTAAGTCTGCCGAGTAGAATTAACCCTCACTAAAGGG
TAGGTGACACTATACATCTTTACATTCTAACATAGTCCGTCAACATACATCTTTTTACCAAACCTATAGT
GAGTCGTATTAGTAGACGCGAGTCAATGCATGTACGACAGCTTTCTTGTACAAAGTGGTTCGATATCAAG
ATCTGGCCTCGGCGGCCAAGCTTGGCAATCCGGTACTGTTGGTAAAGCCACCATGGAAGATGCCAAAAAC
ATTAAGAAGGGCCCAGCGCCATTCTACCCACTCGAAGACGGGACCGCCGGCGAGCAGCTGCACAAAGCCA
TGAAGCGCTACGCCCTGGTGCCCGGCACCATCGCCTTTACCGACGCACATATCGAGGTGGACATTACCTA
CGCCGAGTACTTCGAGATGAGCGTTCGGCTGGCAGAAGCTATGAAGCGCTATGGGCTGAATACAAACCAT
CGGATCGTGGTGTGCAGCGAGAATAGCTTGCAGTTCTTCATGCCCGTGTTGGGTGCCCTGTTCATCGGTG
TGGCTGTGGCCCCAGCTAACGACATCTACAACGAGCGCGAGCTGCTGAACAGCATGGGCATCAGCCAGCC
CACCGTCGTATTCGTGAGCAAGAAAGGGCTGCAAAAGATCCTCAACGTGCAAAAGAAGCTACCGATCATA
CAAAAGATCATCATCATGGATAGCAAGACCGACTACCAGGGCTTCCAAAGCATGTACACCTTCGTGACTT
CCCATTTGCCACCCGGCTTCAACGAGTACGACTTCGTGCCCGAGAGCTTCGACCGGGACAAAACCATCGC
CCTGATCATGAACAGTAGTGGCAGTACCGGATTGCCCAAGGGCGTAGCCCTACCGCACCGCACCGCTTGT
GTCCGATTCAGTCATGCCCGCGACCCCATCTTCGGCAACCAGATCATCCCCGACACCGCTATCCTCAGCG
TGGTGCCATTTCACCACGGCTTCGGCATGTTCACCACGCTGGGCTACTTGATCTGCGGCTTTCGGGTCGT
GCTCATGTACCGCTTCGAGGAGGAGCTATTCTTGCGCAGCTTGCAAGACTATAAGATTCAATCTGCCCTG
CTGGTGCCCACACTATTTAGCTTCTTCGCTAAGAGCACTCTCATCGACAAGTACGACCTAAGCAACTTGC
ACGAGATCGCCAGCGGCGGGGCGCCGCTCAGCAAGGAGGTAGGTGAGGCCGTGGCCAAACGCTTCCACCT
ACCAGGCATCCGCCAGGGCTACGGCCTGACAGAAACAACCAGCGCCATTCTGATCACCCCCGAAGGGGAC
GACAAGCCTGGCGCAGTAGGCAAGGTGGTGCCCTTCTTCGAGGCTAAGGTGGTGGACTTGGACACCGGTA
AGACACTGGGTGTGAACCAGCGCGGCGAGCTGTGCGTCCGTGGCCCCATGATCATGAGCGGCTACGTTAA
CAACCCCGAGGCTACAAACGCTCTCATCGACAAGGACGGCTGGCTGCACAGCGGCGACATCGCCTACTGG
GACGAGGACGAGCACTTCTTCATCGTGGACCGGCTGAAGAGCCTGATCAAATACAAGGGCTACCAGGTAG
CCCCAGCCGAACTGGAGAGCATCCTGCTGCAACACCCCAACATCTTCGACGCCGGGGTCGCCGGCCTGCC
CGACGACGATGCCGGCGAGCTGCCCGCCGCAGTCGTCGTGCTGGAACACGGTAAAACCATGACCGAGAAG
GAGATCGTGGACTATGTGGCCAGCCAGGTTACAACCGCCAAGAAGCTGCGCGGTGGTGTTGTGTTCGTGG
ACGAGGTGCCTAAAGGACTGACCGGCAAGTTGGACGCCCGCAAGATCCGCGAGATTCTCATTAAGGCCAA
GAAGGGCGGCAAGATCGCCGTGTAATCTGCTTGCAAGAACTGGTTCAGTAGCTTAAGCCACTTTGTGATC
CACCTTAACAGCCACGGCTTCCCTCCCGAGGTGGAGGAGCAGGCCGCCGGCACCCTGCCCATGAGCTGCG
CCCAGGAGAGCGGCATGGATAGACACCCTGCTGCTTGCGCCAGCGCCAGGATCAACGTCTAACTGCAGTC
TAGAGTCGGGGCGGCCGGCCGCTTCGAGCAGACATGATAAGATACATTGATGAGTTTGGACAAACCACAA
CTAGAATGCAGTGAAAAAAATGCTTTATTTGTGAAATTTGTGATGCTATTGCTTTATTTGTAACCATTAT
AAGCTGCAATAAACAAGTTAACAACAACAATTGCATTCATTTTATGTTTCAGGTTCAGGGGGAGGTGTGG
GAGGTTTTTTAAAGCAAGTAAAACCTCTACAAATGTGGTAAAATCGATAAGGATCCGTTTGCGTATTGGG
CGCTCTTCCGCTGATCTGCGCAGCACCATGGCCTGAAATAACCTCTGAAAGAGGAACTTGGTTAGCTACC
TTCTGAGGCGGAAAGAACCAGCTGTGGAATGTGTGTCAGTTAGGGTGTGGAAAGTCCCCAGGCTCCCCAG
CAGGCAGAAGTATGCAAAGCATGCATCTCAATTAGTCAGCAACCAGGTGTGGAAAGTCCCCAGGCTCCCC
AGCAGGCAGAAGTATGCAAAGCATGCATCTCAATTAGTCAGCAACCATAGTCCCGCCCCTAACTCCGCCC
ATCCCGCCCCTAACTCCGCCCAGTTCCGCCCATTCTCCGCCCCATGGCTGACTAATTTTTTTTATTTATG
CAGAGGCCGAGGCCGCCTCTGCCTCTGAGCTATTCCAGAAGTAGTGAGGAGGCTTTTTTGGAGGCCTAGG
CTTTTGCAAAAAGCTCGATTCTTCTGACACTAGCGCCACCATGAAGAAGCCCGAACTCACCGCTACCAGC
GTTGAAAAATTTCTCATCGAGAAGTTCGACAGTGTGAGCGACCTGATGCAGTTGTCGGAGGGCGAAGAGA
GCCGAGCCTTCAGCTTCGATGTCGGCGGACGCGGCTATGTACTGCGGGTGAATAGCTGCGCTGATGGCTT
CTACAAAGACCGCTACGTGTACCGCCACTTCGCCAGCGCTGCACTACCCATCCCCGAAGTGTTGGACATC
GGCGAGTTCAGCGAGAGCCTGACATACTGCATCAGTAGACGCGCCCAAGGCGTTACTCTCCAAGACCTCC
CCGAAACAGAGCTGCCTGCTGTGTTACAGCCTGTCGCCGAAGCTATGGATGCTATTGCCGCCGCCGACCT
CAGTCAAACCAGCGGCTTCGGCCCATTCGGGCCCCAAGGCATCGGCCAGTACACAACCTGGCGGGATTTC
ATTTGCGCCATTGCTGATCCCCATGTCTACCACTGGCAGACCGTGATGGACGACACCGTGTCCGCCAGCG
TAGCTCAAGCCCTGGACGAACTGATGCTGTGGGCCGAAGACTGTCCCGAGGTGCGCCACCTCGTCCATGC
CGACTTCGGCAGCAACAACGTCCTGACCGACAACGGCCGCATCACCGCCGTAATCGACTGGTCCGAAGCT
ATGTTCGGGGACAGTCAGTACGAGGTGGCCAACATCTTCTTCTGGCGGCCCTGGCTGGCTTGCATGGAGC
AGCAGACTCGCTACTTCGAGCGCCGGCATCCCGAGCTGGCCGGCAGCCCTCGTCTGCGAGCCTACATGCT
GCGCATCGGCCTGGATCAGCTCTACCAGAGCCTCGTGGACGGCAACTTCGACGATGCTGCCTGGGCTCAA
GGCCGCTGCGATGCCATCGTCCGCAGCGGGGCCGGCACCGTCGGTCGCACACAAATCGCTCGCCGGAGCG
CAGCCGTATGGACCGACGGCTGCGTCGAGGTGCTGGCCGACAGCGGCAACCGCCGGCCCAGTACACGACC
GCGCGCTAAGGAGGTAGGTCGAGTTTAAACTCTAGAACCGGTCATGGCCGCAATAAAATATCTTTATTTT
CATTACATCTGTGTGTTGGTTTTTTGTGTGTTCGAACTAGATGCTGTCGACCGATGCCCTTGAGAGCCTT
CAACCCAGTCAGCTCCTTCCGGTGGGCGCGGGGCATGACTATCGTCGCCGCACTTATGACTGTCTTCTTT
ATCATGCAACTCGTAGGACAGGTGCCGGCAGCGCTCTTCCGCTTCCTCGCTCACTGACTCGCTGCGCTCG
GTCGTTCGGCTGCGGCGAGCGGTATCAGCTCACTCAAAGGCGGTAATACGGTTATCCACAGAATCAGGGG
ATAACGCAGGAAAGAACATGTGAGCAAAAGGCCAGCAAAAGGCCAGGAACCGTAAAAAGGCCGCGTTGCT
GGCGTTTTTCCATAGGCTCCGCCCCCCTGACGAGCATCACAAAAATCGACGCTCAAGTCAGAGGTGGCGA
AACCCGACAGGACTATAAAGATACCAGGCGTTTCCCCCTGGAAGCTCCCTCGTGCGCTCTCCTGTTCCGA
CCCTGCCGCTTACCGGATACCTGTCCGCCTTTCTCCCTTCGGGAAGCGTGGCGCTTTCTCATAGCTCACG
CTGTAGGTATCTCAGTTCGGTGTAGGTCGTTCGCTCCAAGCTGGGCTGTGTGCACGAACCCCCCGTTCAG
CCCGACCGCTGCGCCTTATCCGGTAACTATCGTCTTGAGTCCAACCCGGTAAGACACGACTTATCGCCAC
TGGCAGCAGCCACTGGTAACAGGATTAGCAGAGCGAGGTATGTAGGCGGTGCTACAGAGTTCTTGAAGTG
GTGGCCTAACTACGGCTACACTAGAAGAACAGTATTTGGTATCTGCGCTCTGCTGAAGCCAGTTACCTTC
GGAAAAAGAGTTGGTAGCTCTTGATCCGGCAAACAAACCACCGCTGGTAGCGGTGGTTTTTTTGTTTGCA
AGCAGCAGATTACGCGCAGAAAAAAAGGATCTCAAGAAGATCCTTTGATCTTTTCTACGGGGTCTGACGC
TCAGTGGAACGAAAACTCACGTTAAGGGATTTTGGTCATGAGATTATCAAAAAGGATCTTCACCTAGATC
CTTTTAAATTAAAAATGAAGTTTTAAATCAATCTAAAGTATATATGAGTAAACTTGGTCTGACAGCGGCC
GCAAATGCTAAACCACTGCAGTGGTTACCAGTGCTTGATCAGTGAGGCACCGATCTCAGCGATCTGCCTA
TTTCGTTCGTCCATAGTGGCCTGACTCCCCGTCGTGTAGATCACTACGATTCGTGAGGGCTTACCATCAG
GCCCCAGCGCAGCAATGATGCCGCGAGAGCCGCGTTCACCGGCCCCCGATTTGTCAGCAATGAACCAGCC
AGCAGGGAGGGCCGAGCGAAGAAGTGGTCCTGCTACTTTGTCCGCCTCCATCCAGTCTATGAGCTGCTGT
CGTGATGCTAGAGTAAGAAGTTCGCCAGTGAGTAGTTTCCGAAGAGTTGTGGCCATTGCTACTGGCATCG
TGGTATCACGCTCGTCGTTCGGTATGGCTTCGTTCAACTCTGGTTCCCAGCGGTCAAGCCGGGTCACATG
ATCACCCATATTATGAAGAAATGCAGTCAGCTCCTTAGGGCCTCCGATCGTTGTCAGAAGTAAGTTGGCC
GCGGTGTTGTCGCTCATGGTAATGGCAGCACTACACAATTCTCTTACCGTCATGCCATCCGTAAGATGCT
TTTCCGTGACCGGCGAGTACTCAACCAAGTCGTTTTGTGAGTAGTGTATACGGCGACCAAGCTGCTCTTG
CCCGGCGTCTATACGGGACAACACCGCGCCACATAGCAGTACTTTGAAAGTGCTCATCATCGGGAATCGT
TCTTCGGGGCGGAAAGACTCAAGGATCTTGCCGCTATTGAGATCCAGTTCGATATAGCCCACTCTTGCAC
CCAGTTGATCTTCAGCATCTTTTACTTTCACCAGCGTTTCGGGGTGTGCAAAAACAGGCAAGCAAAATGC
CGCAAAGAAGGGAATGAGTGCGACACGAAAATGTTGGATGCTCATACTCGTCCTTTTTCAATATTATTGA
AGCATTTATCAGGGTTACTAGTACGTCTCTCAAGGATAAGTAAGTAATATTAAGGTACGGGAGGTATTGG
ACAGGCCGCAATAAAATATCTTTATTTTCATTACATCTGTGTGTTGGTTTTTTGTGTGAATCGATAGTAC
TAACATACGCTCTCCATCAAAACAAAACGAAACAAAACAAACTAGCAAAATAGGCTGTCCCCAGTGCAAG
TGCAGGTGCCAGAACATTTCTCT
Features (pLannotate 1.2.2; 28 found; start..end, strand, type, name):
     47..71      +  protein_bind   attB1: mutant version of attB; recombination site for the Gateway® BP reaction BP Clonase™
     74..100     +  misc_feature   pause site (fragment): RNA polymerase II transcriptional pause signal from the human α2 globin gene
    120..149     +  protein_bind   NFAT binding site: NFAT binding site from the human interleukin 2 (IL-2) gene (Mattila et al., 1990) NFAT transcription factor
    150..179     +  protein_bind   NFAT binding site: NFAT binding site from the human interleukin 2 (IL-2) gene (Mattila et al., 1990) NFAT transcription factor
    180..209     +  protein_bind   NFAT binding site: NFAT binding site from the human interleukin 2 (IL-2) gene (Mattila et al., 1990) NFAT transcription factor
    233..262     +  protein_bind   NFAT binding site: NFAT binding site from the human interleukin 2 (IL-2) gene (Mattila et al., 1990) NFAT transcription factor
    263..292     +  protein_bind   NFAT binding site: NFAT binding site from the human interleukin 2 (IL-2) gene (Mattila et al., 1990) NFAT transcription factor
    293..322     +  protein_bind   NFAT binding site: NFAT binding site from the human interleukin 2 (IL-2) gene (Mattila et al., 1990) NFAT transcription factor
    338..358     -  protein_bind   attB4: mutant version of attB; core recombination site for the Gateway® BP reaction BP Clonase™
    374..411     +  promoter       minimal CMV promoter: human cytomegalovirus (CMV) immediate early promoter
    494..514     +  protein_bind   attB3: mutant version of attB; core recombination site for the Gateway® BP reaction BP Clonase™
    541..559     +  promoter       T3 promoter: promoter for bacteriophage T3 RNA polymerase
    623..641     -  promoter       T7 promoter: promoter for bacteriophage T7 RNA polymerase
    668..688     -  protein_bind   attB2: mutant version of attB; core recombination site for the Gateway® BP reaction BP Clonase™
    753..2405    +  CDS            luciferase: firefly luciferase synthetic luc2 version of the luciferase gene
   2409..2456    +  CDS            hCL1: non-ORF yeast peptide conferring ubiquitin-dependent degradation human codon-optimized
   2463..2579    +  CDS            hPEST: PEST degradation sequence from mouse ornithine decarboxylase human codon-optimized
   2628..2749    -  polyA_signal   SV40 poly(A) signal: SV40 polyadenylation signal
   2775..2906    -  CDS            LT_SV40 (fragment): Experimental evidence at protein level: Swiss-Prot protein existence level 1. Isoform 17kT antigen targets host RBL2 for degradation and promotes cell proliferation. Transactivates host cyclin A promoter through its J domain. From Simian virus 40 (SV40).
   2943..3300    +  promoter       SV40 promoter: SV40 enhancer and early promoter
   3331..4368    +  CDS            HygR: hygromycin B phosphotransferase confers resistance to hygromycin
   4392..4440    +  polyA_signal   poly(A) signal: synthetic polyadenylation signal
   4456..4587    +  CDS            TcR (fragment): tetracycline efflux protein; tet; confers resistance to tetracycline
   4767..5355    -  rep_origin     ori: high-copy-number ColE1/pMB1/pBR322/pUC origin of replication
   5555..6415    -  CDS            AmpR: β-lactamase confers resistance to ampicillin, carbenicillin, and related antibiotics
   6416..6457    -  promoter       AmpR promoter (fragment): bla
   6520..6568    +  polyA_signal   poly(A) signal: synthetic polyadenylation signal
   6582..6673    +  misc_feature   pause site: RNA polymerase II transcriptional pause signal from the human α2 globin gene
