[The description below was written by a language model from this plasmid's Addgene catalogue record and pLannotate feature annotations shown in this document.]
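Description:
pGL4_NFAT-RE-CMV-BC0533-luc2 is a mammalian luciferase reporter plasmid of about 6.7 kb built on the pGL4.16 backbone and intended as a barcoded sensor of calcium signalling. It is maintained in E. coli at high copy through a ColE1/pUC-type origin and selected with ampicillin (AmpR). For mammalian cells it also carries a hygromycin B phosphotransferase gene driven by the SV40 enhancer/early promoter and followed by a synthetic poly(A) signal, which could allow selection of stable lines. A synthetic poly(A) signal and an RNA polymerase II pause site lie upstream of the reporter cassette, an arrangement typical of pGL4 vectors for limiting read-through transcription from the backbone.

The payload was assembled by Gateway cloning, and the attB1, attB4, attB3 and attB2 sites mark the junctions between modules. Between attB1 and attB4 sit six NFAT binding sites derived from the human IL-2 gene, arranged as two clusters of three. These are followed by a minimal CMV promoter, so transcription depends on NFAT activation, which occurs downstream of intracellular Ca2+ rises. The segment between attB3 and attB2 is flanked by T3 and T7 promoter sequences. This is presumably where the unique barcode 0533 resides, although the barcode itself is not annotated in the feature table. Downstream is the synthetic firefly luciferase luc2 fused to hCL1 and hPEST degradation sequences, which shorten the protein's half-life and so sharpen the temporal response, and the unit ends in an SV40 poly(A) signal.

Pathway activity can therefore be read out either as luminescence or as the abundance of the transcribed barcode. The barcode allows this sensor to be pooled with other barcoded sensors in multiplexed profiling assays, such as the ERBB receptor antagonist profiling assay with which it was deposited.
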