Addgene plasmid #214661: pGL4_NFAT-RE-CMV-BC0533-luc2
Purpose: barcoded assay, Ca2+ sensor
Depositing lab: Michael Wehr. Depositing organization: Systasy Bioscience GmbH. Publication: Protocol for identifying properties of ERBB receptor antagonists using the barcoded ERBBprofiler assay. Popovic L, Rossner MJ, Wehr MC. STAR Protoc. 2024 Apr 16;5(2):102987. doi: 10.1016/j.xpro.2024.102987. PubMed 38635397.
Backbone
  Vector backbone: pGL4.16
  Vector type: Mammalian Expression, Luciferase
Growth in bacteria
  Bacterial resistance: Ampicillin, 100 μg/mL
  Growth temperature: 37°C
  Growth strain: DH5alpha
  Copy number: High Copy
Gene/Insert
  Gene/Insert name: 6x clustered NFAT element with barcode 0533
  Species: Synthetic
  Cloning method: Gateway Cloning
Terms and licenses: Academic/Nonprofit Terms; Industry Terms: Not Available to Industry
How to cite: pGL4_NFAT-RE-CMV-BC0533-luc2 was a gift from Michael Wehr (Addgene plasmid # 214661 ; http://n2t.net/addgene:214661 ; RRID:Addgene_214661)
